>Addgene plasmid #130057 | pRDAX-494 N-Tag GFP[2] L10 Piezo1 EBPF2 | depositor full sequence | sequence record 249435 | Full Sequence
GCCTGCCTCCAGGCCTCAATATTGGCCATTAGCCATATTATTCATTGGTTATATAGCATAAATCAATATT
GGCTATTGGCCATTGCATACGTTGTATCTATATCATAATATGTACATTTATATTGGCTCATGTCCAATAT
GACCGCCATGTTGGCATTGATTATTGACTAGTTATTAATAGTAATCAATTACGGGGTCATTAGTTCATAG
CCCATATATGGAGTTCCGCGTTACATAACTTACGGTAAATGGCCCGCCTGGCTGACCGCCCAACGACCCC
CGCCCATTGACGTCAATAATGACGTATGTTCCCATAGTAACGCCAATAGGGACTTTCCATTGACGTCAAT
GGGTGGAGTATTTACGGTAAACTGCCCACTTGGCAGTACATCAAGTGTATCATATGCCAAGTCCGCCCCC
TATTGACGTCAATGACGGTAAATGGCCCGCCTGGCATTATGCCCAGTACATGACCTTACGGGACTTTCCT
ACTTGGCAGTACATCTACGTATTAGTCATCGCTATTACCATGGTGATGCGGTTTTGGCAGTACACCAATG
GGCGTGGATAGCGGTTTGACTCACGGGGATTTCCAAGTCTCCACCCCATTGACGTCAATGGGAGTTTGTT
TTGGCACCAAAATCAACGGGACTTTCCAAAATGTCGTAATAACCCCGCCCCGTTGACGCAAATGGGCGGT
AGGCGTGTACGGTGGGAGGTCTATATAAGCAGAGCTCGTTTAGTGAACCGTCAGATCACTAGAAGCTTTA
TTGCGGTAGTTTATCACAGTTAAATTGCTAACGCAGTCAGTGCTTCTGACACAACAGTCTCGAACTTAAG
CTGCAGAAGTTGGTCGTGAGGCACTGGGCAGGTAAGTATCAAGGTTACAAGACAGGTTTAAGGAGACCAA
TAGAAACTGGGCTTGTCGAGACAGAGAAGACTCTTGCGTTTCTGATAGGCACCTATTGGTCTTACTGACA
TCCACTTTGCCTTTCTCTCCACAGGTGTCCACTCCCAGGCCACCATGGAAAAGAGGGACCACATGGTGCT
GCTCGAGTACGTCACAGCAGCTGGCATCACCGATGCCAGCGGGAGCTCTGCCAGCGGTGGCAGCACCTCC
GAGCCGCACGTGCTGGGCGCCGGGCTCTACTGGCTGTTGCTGCCCTGCACGCTCCTGGCGGCCTCCCTGT
TACGCTTCAATGCTCTCTCGCTGGTCTATTTGCTGTTTCTACTGCTGCTGCCCTGGCTTCCAGGCCCCTC
AAGACACAGCATACCAGGTCACACAGGTCGCCTGCTCCGTGCACTACTCTGCCTCAGCCTCCTCTTCCTG
GTGGCCCACCTTGCCTTTCAGATATGCCTACACACCGTGCCTCACCTGGACCAGTTTCTGGGACAAAACG
GTAGCCTTTGGGTGAAGGTGTCTCAACACATAGGGGTTACGAGGCTGGACCTGAAGGACATCTTTAACAC
CACCAGGCTGGTAGCACCTGACCTGGGAGTGCTGCTGGCGTCCTCCCTTTGCCTTGGCCTCTGTGGACGC
CTCACGAGGAAAGCCGGGCAGAGTCGGCGCACCCAGGAGCTGCAGGATGATGACGATGACGATGATGACG
ACGATGAAGACATAGATGCTGCCCCAGCCGTGGGGCTGAAGGGAGCCCCTGCCCTGGCAACCAAACGCAG
GCTGTGGCTGGCCTCCCGCTTCCGGGTCACGGCCCACTGGCTGCTGATGACCTCTGGACGGACGCTGGTC
ATTGTGTTGCTGGCCCTGGCAGGCATAGCCCACCCTTCGGCCTTCTCCAGCATCTACCTGGTGGTGTTCC
TGGCCATCTGCACCTGGTGGTCCTGTCACTTTCCTCTCAGCCCCCTGGGCTTTAACACCCTCTGTGTCAT
GGTGAGCTGTTTTGGTGCCGGCCATCTCATTTGCCTATACTGCTATCAGACACCATTTATCCAGGACATG
TTACCCCCTGGGAACATCTGGGCCAGGCTATTTGGTCTCAAGAACTTCGTAGACCTCCCTAACTACTCCA
GCCCCAACGCCCTGGTACTCAACACTAAGCACGCCTGGCCCATCTATGTGAGTCCCGGAATCCTGCTGCT
GCTATATTACACAGCCACCTCTCTCCTGAAGCTCCACAAGAGCTGTCCCTCAGAGCTGAGGAAGGAGACA
CCCAGGGAGGATGAGGAGCATGAGCTGGAACTGGACCACCTGGAGCCAGAGCCCCAGGCTAGGGACGCCA
CCCAGGGTGAGATGCCCATGACCACGGAACCTGACCTTGACAACTGCACCGTGCATGTACTAACCAGCCA
GAGCCCTGTCCGCCAGCGTCCAGTTCGCCCCAGGCTGGCTGAGCTGAAAGAGATGTCACCGCTACATGGC
CTGGGCCACCTCATCATGGACCAGAGCTATGTGTGTGCCCTGATTGCCATGATGGTGTGGAGCATCATGT
ACCACAGTTGGCTGACCTTCGTCCTGCTGCTCTGGGCCTGCCTCATCTGGACGGTGCGTAGCCGTCACCA
GCTGGCTATGCTCTGCTCGCCCTGCATCCTGCTGTATGGGCTGACGCTCTGCTGCCTGAGGTATGTGTGG
GCCATGGAACTTCCTGAGCTGCCCACCACCCTGGGCCCTGTCAGCCTGCACCAGTTGGGACTGGAACACA
CACGCTACCCTTGCCTGGACCTCGGTGCCATGCTCCTCTATCTGCTCACATTCTGGCTCCTTCTGCGTCA
GTTCGTGAAGGAGAAGCTGCTGAAGAAGCAAAAGGTGCCTGCGGCGCTGCTGGAGGTCACGGTGGCCGAC
ACTGAGCCCACACAGACCCAGACGCTGCTGCGGAGCCTGGGGGAGCTGGTCACCGGCATCTACGTCAAAT
ACTGGATCTATGTGTGCGCCGGCATGTTCATTGTGGTCAGCTTCGCCGGCCGCCTGGTGGTCTACAAAAT
CGTCTACATGTTCCTCTTCCTGCTGTGCCTCACCTTGTTCCAGGTCTACTACACCCTGTGGAGGAAGCTG
CTACGTGTCTTCTGGTGGCTCGTGGTGGCCTATACAATGCTCGTGCTCATCGCTGTGTACACCTTCCAGT
TCCAGGACTTCCCCACCTATTGGCGCAACCTCACGGGCTTCACAGACGAGCAGTTGGGCGACCTGGGCCT
GGAGCAGTTCAGTGTGTCGGAGCTCTTTTCCAGTATCCTCATCCCTGGCTTCTTCCTGCTGGCCTGCATC
CTGCAGCTGCACTACTTCCACAGACCGTTCATGCAGCTCACTGACCTGGAGCACGTGCCGCCACCAGGCA
CCCGCCACCCTCGATGGGCTCACAGGCAGGATGCAGTGAGCGAGGCCCCTCTGCTTGAGCATCAGGAGGA
AGAGGAAGTCTTCAGGGAAGATGGGCAGAGCATGGATGGGCCCCACCAGGCCACACAGGTCCCTGAGGGT
ACGGCCAGCAAGTGGGGCCTGGTGGCTGACCGGCTGCTGGACCTAGCGGCCAGCTTCTCGGCTGTCCTCA
CCCGAATCCAGGTGTTCGTTCGGCGCTTGCTAGAACTTCACGTCTTCAAGCTGGTGGCCCTCTACACTGT
CTGGGTGGCCCTGAAAGAAGTGTCTGTGATGAACCTGCTGCTGGTGGTGCTATGGGCCTTCGCCTTGCCC
TATCCGCGCTTCCGGCCCATGGCTTCCTGCCTGTCCACCGTGTGGACCTGTATCATCATTGTATGCAAGA
TGCTCTATCAGCTCAAGATTGTCAACCCGCATGAGTACTCCAGCAACTGCACTGAGCCCTTCCCCAACAA
TACCAACTTGCAGCCTTTGGAGATCAACCAGTCTTTGCTGTACCGTGGCCCTGTTGACCCTGCCAACTGG
TTTGGGGTGCGGAAGGGTTACCCCAACTTGGGCTATATCCAGAACCACCTGCAGATCCTTCTGTTGCTGG
TGTTTGAGGCCGTGGTGTACCGGCGCCAAGAGCACTACCGCCGGCAGCACCAGCAGGCCCCTCTGCCCGC
CCAGGCTGTGTGCGCAGATGGCACCCGCCAGAGGTTGGACCAGGACCTACTTAGCTGCCTCAAGTATTTC
ATCAACTTCTTCTTCTACAAATTCGGGCTGGAGATCTGCTTCTTGATGGCCGTGAATGTGATTGGGCAGC
GTATGAACTTCATGGTGATCTTACACGGTTGCTGGTTGGTGGCCATCCTTACACGCCGGCGCCGTGAGGC
CATCGCCCGCCTCTGGCCTAACTACTGTCTGTTCCTCACGCTGTTCCTGCTGTACCAGTACCTGCTGTGT
TTGGGCATGCCCCCTGCACTGTGCATTGACTATCCATGGCGCTGGAGCAAGGCCATCCCCATGAATTCCG
CCCTCATCAAGTGGCTGTACCTACCTGACTTCTTCAGAGCCCCCAACTCCACCAACCTTATCAGTGACTT
CCTCCTGCTGCTTTGCGCCTCCCAGCAGTGGCAGGTCTTCTCAGCGGAGCGAACGGAGGAGTGGCAACGC
ATGGCGGGCATCAACACTGACCACCTGGAGCCCCTGCGTGGGGAGCCCAACCCTATACCCAACTTCATCC
ACTGCAGGTCCTATCTGGATATGCTGAAGGTGGCCGTCTTCCGCTACCTGTTCTGGCTGGTGCTCGTTGT
GGTGTTTGTTGCGGGGGCCACCCGCATAAGCATCTTCGGGCTGGGGTACCTGCTAGCCTGCTTCTACCTG
CTGCTGTTTGGCACTACCCTGCTGCAGAAGGACACGCGAGCCCAGCTCGTGCTGTGGGACTGCCTCATCC
TCTATAATGTCACTGTCATCATCTCTAAGAATATGCTGTCGCTCCTGTCCTGTGTCTTCGTGGAGCAAAT
GCAGAGCAACTTCTGCTGGGTCATCCAGCTCTTCAGCCTCGTGTGCACAGTCAAAGGCTACTATGATCCC
AAAGAGATGATGACCAGGGACCGGGACTGCCTGCTGCCTGTGGAGGAGGCCGGGATCATCTGGGACAGTA
TCTGCTTCTTCTTCCTGCTCTTGCAACGGCGCATCTTTCTCAGCCACTACTTCCTGCATGTCAGCGCTGA
CCTGAAAGCCACAGCCCTGCAGGCATCCAGGGGCTTTGCCCTCTACAATGCAGCCAACCTGAAGAGCATC
AACTTCCATCGCCAGATTGAGGAGAAGTCCCTGGCCCAGCTGAAAAGACAGATGAAGCGCATCCGTGCCA
AACAGGAGAAGTACAGGCAGAGCCAGGCAAGTCGTGGCCAACTCCAGTCCAAAGACCCTCAGGATCCCAG
CCAGGAGCCAGGGCCTGACAGCCCAGGGGGCTCCTCCCCGCCACGGAGACAGTGGTGGCGCCCCTGGCTG
GACCACGCCACAGTCATCCACTCTGGCGACTACTTCCTGTTTGAGTCAGATAGCGAGGAGGAAGAGGAGG
CCCTACCTGAGGACCCCAGGCCTGCAGCTCAGAGTGCCTTCCAGATGGCATACCAGGCATGGGTAACCAA
TGCCCAGACAGTGCTGAGGCAGCGTCGGGAGCGGGCACGGCAGGAGCGGGCAGAGCAGCTGGCTTCTGGA
GGTGACTTGAACCCAGATGTGGAACCAGTAGATGTCCCAGAAGATGAGATGGCAGGCCGTAGCCACATGA
TGCAGCGTGTGCTAAGCACCATGCAGTTCCTGTGGGTGCTGGGCCAGGCCACGGTAGACGGGCTGACGCG
CTGGCTGCGTGCATTCACGAAGCACCACCGCACCATGAGCGATGTGCTGTGCGCAGAGCGCTACCTGCTC
ACCCAGGAGCTTCTTCGGGTTGGAGAGGTACGCCGAGGTGTGCTGGACCAGCTTTATGTGGGTGAAGATG
AGGCCACATTGTCAGGTCCCGTGGAGACCCGGGATGGACCCAGCACAGCCTCAAGTGGGCTGGGAGCCGA
AGAGCCTTTGAGTAGCATGACAGACGACACCAGCAGCCCCCTGAGCACAGGCTATAACACCCGCAGTGGC
AGTGAGGAGATTGTCACCGACGCTGGGGACCTCCAGGCTGGGACCTCCCTGCACGGCTCCCAAGAGCTTT
TAGCCAATGCTCGTACCCGGATGCGCACGGCCAGCGAGCTGCTACTGGATAGGCGCCTGCATATCCCTGA
GCTGGAGGAGGCCGAGCGGTTTGAGGCACAGCAGGGCCGGACTCTGCGGCTGCTCAGGGCTGGGTACCAG
TGCGTGGCGGCACACTCGGAGCTGCTCTGTTACTTCATCATCATCCTTAACCACATGGTGACAGCCTCGG
CTGCCTCCCTGGTGCTGCCCGTGCTTGTGTTCCTGTGGGCCATGCTGACCATCCCGAGGCCTAGCAAGCG
CTTTTGGATGACAGCTATCGTCTTCACTGAGGTCATGGTGGTCACCAAATACCTGTTCCAGTTCGGCTTC
TTCCCCTGGAACAGCTACGTTGTGCTGCGGCGCTATGAGAACAAGCCCTACTTCCCTCCGCGAATCCTGG
GCCTTGAGAAAACGGACAGCTACATCAAGTATGACCTGGTGCAGCTCATGGCCCTCTTCTTCCACCGCTC
GCAGCTACTGTGTTATGGCCTCTGGGACCATGAGGAGGATCGCTATCCCAAGGACCATTGCAGGAGTAGT
GTGAAGGACCGGGAGGCCAAGGAAGAGCCAGAAGCTAAGCTGGAATCGCAGTCTGAGACAGGCACTGGGC
ATCCCAAGGAGCCAGTGTTGGCCGGTACTCCCAGGGACCACATCCAAGGGAAAGGAAGTATTAGATCCAA
GGATGTTATCCAAGATCCCCCAGAGGACCTTAAGCCCCGGCACACGAGGCACATCAGCATACGCTTCAGG
AGGCGCAAGGAGACTCCAGGACCCAAAGGAACAGCAGTCATGGAGACTGAGCACGAGGAGGGAGAAGGAA
AAGAAACTACAGAGAGAAAGAGGCCGCGTCACACTCAAGAAAAATCGAAGTTTCGGGAGAGAATGAAGGC
AGCTGGGCGCCGGCTGCAGAGCTTCTGTGTGTCACTGGCCCAGAGCTTCTACCAACCCTTGCAGCGTTTC
TTCCATGACATTCTGCACACAAAGTACCGGGCGGCCACCGACGTCTACGCCCTCATGTTCCTGGCCGATA
TTGTCGACATCATCATCATCATCTTTGGTTTTTGGGCTTTTGGGAAGCACTCTGCAGCCACAGACATTGC
ATCCTCGCTGTCAGATGACCAGGTGCCACAGGCCTTCCTGTTCATGCTGCTGGTCCAGTTTGGCACCATG
GTCATCGACCGTGCCCTCTACCTGCGCAAGACTGTCCTGGGAAAGCTGGCCTTTCAGGTGGTCCTGGTGG
TGGCGATTCACATCTGGATGTTCTTTATCTTACCGGCTGTCACTGAGAGGATGTTCAGCCAGAATGCGGT
GGCACAGCTGTGGTACTTCGTCAAGTGCATTTACTTTGCCCTGTCCGCCTACCAGATCCGCTGTGGCTAC
CCCACCCGTATCTTGGGCAACTTCCTCACCAAGAAATACAACCATCTAAACCTCTTCCTTTTCCAGGGGT
TCCGTCTAGTGCCGTTCCTGGTGGAGCTGCGGGCCGTCATGGACTGGGTGTGGACCGACACCACGCTGTC
CCTGTCCAACTGGATGTGTGTGGAAGACATCTATGCCAACATCTTTATCATCAAGTGCAGCCGAGAGACA
GAGAAGAAATACCCCCAGCCCAAGGGGCAGAAGAAGAAGAAAATTGTCAAGTATGGTATGGGAGGCCTCA
TTATCCTCTTCCTCATCGCCATCATCTGGTTCCCTCTGCTCTTCATGTCACTGATCCGCTCTGTGGTCGG
GGTCGTCAACCAGCCCATTGATGTCACCGTCACCCTCAAGCTAGGCGGCTATGAGCCACTGTTCACCATG
AGCGCCCAGCAGCCATCCATTGTGCCATTCACACCCCAGGCCTACGAGGAGCTGTCCCAGCAGTTTGACC
CCTATCCACTAGCCATGCAGTTCATTAGCCAGTACAGTCCTGAGGACATCGTCACTGCACAGATCGAGGG
CAGCTCGGGGGCGCTGTGGCGCATCAGCCCACCCAGCCGAGCCCAGATGAAGCAGGAGCTGTACAACGGC
ACAGCCGACATTACACTGCGCTTTACCTGGAATTTCCAAAGGGACCTGGCCAAGGGTGGCACTGTGGAGT
ATACTAATGAGAAGCACACCTTGGAGCTGGCCCCCAACAGTACGGCACGAAGGCAGCTGGCCCAACTGCT
CGAGGGCAGACCTGACCAGTCAGTGGTCATTCCCCATCTCTTCCCCAAGTACATTCGTGCTCCCAATGGG
CCTGAAGCCAACCCTGTGAAGCAGCTGCAGCCAGATGAGGAAGAGGACTACCTTGGTGTGCGCATCCAGC
TGCGGAGGGAGCAAGTGGGCACAGGGGCCTCTGGGGAGCAAGCGGGCACCAAGGCCTCCGACTTCCTCGA
GTGGTGGGTCATCGAGCTGCAGGACTGCAAGGCTGACTGCAACCTGCTGCCCATGGTCATCTTCAGTGAC
AAGGTCAGCCCACCTAGCCTGGGCTTCCTGGCCGGCTACGGGATTGTGGGGCTGTATGTCTCCATCGTGC
TGGTGGTTGGCAAGTTTGTGCGGGGCTTCTTCAGCGAGATCTCTCACTCCATCATGTTCGAGGAACTGCC
GTGTGTGGACCGCATCCTCAAGCTGTGCCAGGACATCTTCTTGGTGCGCGAGACCCGGGAGCTGGAGCTG
GAGGAGGAGCTATACGCCAAGCTCATCTTCCTGTACCGATCTCCAGAGACCATGATTAAGTGGACACGTG
AGAGGGAGTAAGAATTCAGATCCGCCCCTCTCCCTCCCCCCCCCCTAACGTTACTGGCCGAAGCCGCTTG
GAATAAGGCCGGTGTGCGTTTGTCTATATGTTATTTTCCACCATATTGCCGTCTTTTGGCAATGTGAGGG
CCCGGAAACCTGGCCCTGTCTTCTTGACGAGCATTCCTAGGGGTCTTTCCCCTCTCGCCAAAGGAATGCA
AGGTCTGTTGAATGTCGTGAAGGAAGCAGTTCCTCTGGTAGCTTCTTGAAGACAAACAACGTCTGTAGCG
ACCCTTTGCAGGCAGCGGAACCCCCCACCTGGCGACAGGTGCCTCTGCGGCCAAAAGCCACGTGTATAAG
ATACACCTGCAAAGGCGGCACAACCCCAGTGCCACGTTGTGAGTTGGATAGTTGTGGAAAGAGTCAAATG
GCTCTCCTCAAGCGTATTCAACAAGGGGCTGAAGGATGCCCAGAAGGTACCCCATTGTATGGGATCTGAT
CTGGGGCCTCGGTACACATGCTTTACATGTGTTTAGTCGAGGTTAAAAAAACGTCTAGGCCCCCCGAACC
ACGGGGACGTGGTTTTCCTTTGAAAAACACGATGATAATATGGCCACAACCATGGTGAGCAAGGGCGAGG
AGCTGTTCACCGGGGTGGTGCCCATCCTGGTCGAGCTGGACGGCGACGTAAACGGCCACAAGTTCAGCGT
GAGGGGCGAGGGCGAGGGCGATGCCACCAACGGCAAGCTGACCCTGAAGTTCATCTGCACCACCGGCAAG
CTGCCCGTGCCCTGGCCCACCCTCGTGACCACCCTGAGCCACGGCGTGCAGTGCTTCGCCCGCTACCCCG
ACCACATGAAGCAGCACGACTTCTTCAAGTCCGCCATGCCCGAAGGCTACGTCCAGGAGCGCACCATCTT
CTTCAAGGACGACGGCACCTACAAGACCCGCGCCGAGGTGAAGTTCGAGGGCGACACCCTGGTGAACCGC
ATCGAGCTGAAGGGCGTCGACTTCAAGGAGGACGGCAACATCCTGGGGCACAAGCTGGAGTACAACTTCA
ACAGCCACAACATCTATATCATGGCCGTCAAGCAGAAGAACGGCATCAAGGTGAACTTCAAGATCCGCCA
CAACGTGGAGGACGGCAGCGTGCAGCTCGCCGACCACTACCAGCAGAACACCCCCATCGGCGACGGCCCC
GTGCTGCTGCCCGACAGCCACTACCTGAGCACCCAGTCCGTGCTGAGCAAAGACCCCAACGAGAAGCGCG
ATCACATGGTCCTGCTGGAGTTCCGCACCGCCGCCGGGATCACTCTCGGCATGGACGAGCTGTACAAGTA
AACCGGTGCTCGAGGTACCGATGAATAGCTAAGGTAGAGGCCGCAGGTAAGTATCAAGGTTACAAGACAG
GTTTAAGGAGACCAATAGAAACTGGGCTTGTCGAGACAGAGAAGACTCTTGCGTTTCTGATAGGCACCTA
TTGGTCTTACTGACATCCACTTTGCCTTTCTCTCCACAGGTGTCGACAATCAACCTCTGGATTACAAAAT
TTGTGAAAGATTGACTGGTATTCTTAACTATGTTGCTCCTTTTACGCTATGTGGATACGCTGCTTTAATG
CCTTTGTATCATGCTATTGCTTCCCGTATGGCTTTCATTTTCTCCTCCTTGTATAAATCCTGGTTGCTGT
CTCTTTATGAGGAGTTGTGGCCCGTTGTCAGGCAACGTGGCGTGGTGTGCACTGTGTTTGCTGACGCAAC
CCCCACTGGTTGGGGCATTGCCACCACCTGTCAGCTCCTTTCCGGGACTTTCGCTTTCCCCCTCCCTATT
GCCACGGCGGAACTCATCGCCGCCTGCCTTGCCCGCTGCTGGACAGGGGCTCGGCTGTTGGGCACTGACA
ATTCCGTGGTGTTGTCGGGGAAGCTGACGTCCTTTCCATGGCTGCTCGCCTGTGTTGCCACCTGGATTCT
GCGCGGGACGTCCTTCTGCTACGTCCCTTCGGCCCTCAATCCAGCGGACCTTCCTTCCCGCGGCCTGCTG
CCGGCTCTGCGGCCTCTTCCGCGTCTTCGCCTTCGCCCTCAGACGAGTCGGATCTCCCTTTGGGCCGCCT
CCCCGCCTGGAATTCGAGCTCGGTACGATCAGCCTCGACTGTGCCTTCTAGTTGCCAGCCATCTGTTGTT
TGCCCCTCCCCCGTGCCTTCCTTGACCCTGGAAGGTGCCACTCCCACTGTCCTTTCCTAATAAAATGAGG
AAATTGCATCGCATTGTCTGAGTAGGTGTCATTCTATTCTGGGGGGTGGGGTGGGGCAGGACAGCAAGGG
GGAGGATTGGGAAGACAATAGCCCAGCTTTTGTTCCCTTTAGTGAGGGTTAATTGCGCGCTTGGCGTAAT
CATGGTCATAGCTGTTTCCTGTGTGAAATTGTTATCCGCTAATTCACTCCTCAGGTGCAGGCTGCCTATC
AGAAGGTGGTGGCTGGTGTGGCCAATGCCCTGGCTCACAAATACCACTGAGATCTTTTTCCCTCTGCCAA
AAATTATGGGGACATCATGAAGCCCCTTGAGCATCTGACTTCTGGCTAATAAAGGAAATTTATTTTCATT
GCAATAGTGTGTTGGAATTTTTTGTGTCTCTCACTCGGAAGGACATATGGGAGGGCAAATCATTTAAAAC
ATCAGAATGAGTATTTGGTTTAGAGTTTGGCAACATATGCCCATATGCTGGCTGCCATGAACAAAGGTTG
GCTATAAAGAGGTCATCAGTATATGAAACAGCCCCCTGCTGTCCATTCCTTATTCCATAGAAAAGCCTTG
ACTTGAGGTTAGATTTTTTTTATATTTTGTTTTGTGTTATTTTTTTCTTTAACATCCCTAAAATTTTCCT
TACATGTTTTACTAGCCAGATTTTTCCTCCTCTCCTGACTACTCCCAGTCATAGCTGTCCCTCTTCTCTT
ATGGAGATCGGCCGGCCGCCGGCGTCGACGCGCGCGGCCGCGGCGCGCCGTTGCTGGCGTTTTTCCATAG
GCTCCGCCCCCCTGACGAGCATCACAAAAATCGACGCTCAAGTCAGAGGTGGCGAAACCCGACAGGACTA
TAAAGATACCAGGCGTTTCCCCCTGGAAGCTCCCTCGTGCGCTCTCCTGTTCCGACCCTGCCGCTTACCG
GATACCTGTCCGCCTTTCTCCCTTCGGGAAGCGTGGCGCTTTCTCATAGCTCACGCTGTAGGTATCTCAG
TTCGGTGTAGGTCGTTCGCTCCAAGCTGGGCTGTGTGCACGAACCCCCCGTTCAGCCCGACCGCTGCGCC
TTATCCGGTAACTATCGTCTTGAGTCCAACCCGGTAAGACACGACTTATCGCCACTGGCAGCAGCCACTG
GTAACAGGATTAGCAGAGCGAGGTATGTAGGCGGTGCTACAGAGTTCTTGAAGTGGTGGCCTAACTACGG
CTACACTAGAAGAACAGTATTTGGTATCTGCGCTCTGCTGAAGCCAGTTACCTTCGGAAAAAGAGTTGGT
AGCTCTTGATCCGGCAAACAAACCACCGCTGGTAGCGGTGGTTTTTTTGTTTGCAAGCAGCAGATTACGC
GCAGAAAAAAAGGATCTCAAGAAGATCCTTTGATCTTTTCTACGGGGTCTGACGCTCAGTGGAACGAAAA
CTCACGTTAAGGGATTTTGGTCATGAGATTATCAAAAAGGATCTTCACCTAGATCCTTTTAAATTAAAAA
TGAAGTTTTAAATCAATCTAAAGTATATATGAGTAAACTTGGTCTGACAGTTACCAATGCTTAATCAGTG
AGGCACCTATCTCAGCGATCTGTCTATTTCGTTCATCCATAGTTGCCTGACTCCCCGTCGTGTAGATAAC
TACGATACGGGAGGGCTTACCATCTGGCCCCAGTGCTGCAATGATACCGCGAGACCCACGCTCACCGGCT
CCAGATTTATCAGCAATAAACCAGCCAGCCGGAAGGGCCGAGCGCAGAAGTGGTCCTGCAACTTTATCCG
CCTCCATCCAGTCTATTAATTGTTGCCGGGAAGCTAGAGTAAGTAGTTCGCCAGTTAATAGTTTGCGCAA
CGTTGTTGCCATTGCTACAGGCATCGTGGTGTCACGCTCGTCGTTTGGTATGGCTTCATTCAGCTCCGGT
TCCCAACGATCAAGGCGAGTTACATGATCCCCCATGTTGTGCAAAAAAGCGGTTAGCTCCTTCGGTCCTC
CGATCGTTGTCAGAAGTAAGTTGGCCGCAGTGTTATCACTCATGGTTATGGCAGCACTGCATAATTCTCT
TACTGTCATGCCATCCGTAAGATGCTTTTCTGTGACTGGTGAGTACTCAACCAAGTCATTCTGAGAATAG
TGTATGCGGCGACCGAGTTGCTCTTGCCCGGCGTCAATACGGGATAATACCGCGCCACATAGCAGAACTT
TAAAAGTGCTCATCATTGGAAAACGTTCTTCGGGGCGAAAACTCTCAAGGATCTTACCGCTGTTGAGATC
CAGTTCGATGTAACCCACTCGTGCACCCAACTGATCTTCAGCATCTTTTACTTTCACCAGCGTTTCTGGG
TGAGCAAAAACAGGAAGGCAAAATGCCGCAAAAAAGGGAATAAGGGCGACACGGAAATGTTGAATACTCA
TACTCTTCCTTTTTCAATATTATTGAAGCATTTATCAGGGTTATTGTCTCATGAGCGGATACATATTTGA
ATGTATTTAGAAAAATAAACAAATAGGGGTTCCGCGCACATTTCCCCGAAAAGTGCCACCTGACGTCTAA
GAAACCATTATTATCATGACATTAACCTATAAAAATAGGCGTATCACGAGGCCCTTTCGTCTACGCGCGC
GCCGGCGGCGCGCCGTCGACGGCCGGCCGCGGCCGC
Features (pLannotate 1.2.2; 15 found; start..end, strand, type, name):
    155..532     +  enhancer       CMV enhancer: human cytomegalovirus immediate early enhancer
    534..733     +  promoter       CMV promoter: human cytomegalovirus (CMV) immediate early promoter
    872..1004    +  intron         chimeric intron: chimera between introns from human β-globin and immunoglobulin heavy chain genes
   1121..8758    +  CDS            Piezo1: PIEZ1_MOUSE - Also known as Fam38a. Experimental evidence at protein level: Swiss-Prot protein existence level 1. Pore-forming subunit of a mechanosensitive non-specific cation channel. Generates currents characterized by a linear current- voltage relationship that are sensitive to ruthenium red and gadolinium. Plays a key role in epithelial cell adhesion by maintaining integrin activation through R-Ras recruitment to the ER, most probably in its activated state, and subsequent stimulation of calpain signaling. In the kidney, may contribute to the detection of intraluminal pressure changes and
   8775..9361    +  misc_feature   IRES2: internal ribosome entry site (IRES) of the encephalomyocarditis virus (EMCV)
   9362..10081   +  CDS            EBFP2: enhanced blue variant of GFP (Ai et al., 2007) mammalian codon-optimized
  10127..10259   +  intron         chimeric intron: chimera between introns from human β-globin and immunoglobulin heavy chain genes
  10268..10856   +  misc_feature   WPRE: woodchuck hepatitis virus posttranscriptional regulatory element
  10889..11000   +  polyA_signal   bGH poly(A) signal: bovine growth hormone polyadenylation signal
  11096..11114   -  promoter       T3 promoter: promoter for bacteriophage T3 RNA polymerase
  11173..11247   +  CDS            HBB (fragment): HBB_PONPY - Experimental evidence at transcript level: Swiss-Prot protein existence level 2. Involved in oxygen transport from the lung to the various peripheral tissues. From Pongo pygmaeus (Bornean orangutan).
  11318..11373   +  polyA_signal   β-globin poly(A) signal: rabbit β-globin polyadenylation signal (Gil and Proudfoot, 1987)
  11752..12340   -  rep_origin     ori: high-copy-number ColE1/pMB1/pBR322/pUC origin of replication
  12511..13371   -  CDS            AmpR: β-lactamase; bla; confers resistance to ampicillin, carbenicillin, and related antibiotics
  13372..13476   -  promoter       AmpR promoter: bla
