[The description below was written by a language model from this plasmid's Addgene catalogue record and pLannotate feature annotations shown in this document.]
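Description:
pRDAX-494 N-Tag GFP[2] L10 Piezo1 EBPF2 is a custom-built mammalian expression plasmid of about 13.6 kb, designed as a vector for protein–protein interaction assays based on bimolecular or trimolecular fluorescence complementation (BiFC/TriFC). It is propagated in E. coli as a high-copy plasmid through a ColE1/pUC-type origin and is selected with ampicillin via the β-lactamase gene and its native promoter.

The expression cassette is driven by the human CMV immediate-early enhancer and promoter, followed by a chimeric β-globin/immunoglobulin intron that promotes efficient processing of the transcript. Downstream lies the coding sequence for mouse Piezo1 (Fam38a), the pore-forming subunit of a mechanosensitive non-selective cation channel. The plasmid name indicates an N-terminal tag consisting of a split-GFP fragment ("GFP[2]") joined through a linker ("L10"). The automated annotation did not identify this tag as a separate feature, although there is a short unannotated stretch between the intron and the Piezo1 reading frame where it may lie. In complementation assays, such a fragment yields fluorescence only when brought together with the complementary GFP piece or pieces carried by a partner protein.

After Piezo1, an EMCV IRES directs translation of EBFP2 from the same mRNA, giving a blue fluorescent marker of transfected cells that is independent of the complementation signal. A second copy of the chimeric intron, a WPRE and the bovine growth hormone polyadenylation signal complete the transcription unit. A T3 promoter, a small β-globin fragment and a rabbit β-globin poly(A) signal are also annotated downstream; the record does not state their role. The cloning sites used for the insert are not recorded.
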