Addgene plasmid #130057: pRDAX-494 N-Tag GFP[2] L10 Piezo1 EBPF2
Purpose: PPI (BiFC/TriFC) assay vector
Depositing lab: Gary Lewin. Depositing organization: Max-Delbrueck-Centrum fuer Molekulare Medizin (MDC).
Backbone
  Vector backbone: custom built
  Vector type: Mammalian Expression
Growth in bacteria
  Bacterial resistance: Ampicillin, 100 μg/mL
  Growth temperature: 37°C
  Growth strain: DH5alpha
  Copy number: High Copy
Gene/Insert
  Gene/Insert name: Piezo1
  Species: M. musculus (mouse)
  Entrez Gene: Piezo1 (a.k.a. 9630020g22, Fam38a, mKIAA0233)
  Cloning method: Restriction Enzyme; 5′ cloning site unknown (unknown if destroyed); 3′ cloning site unknown (unknown if destroyed)
Terms and licenses: Academic/Nonprofit Terms; Industry Terms: Not Available to Industry
How to cite: pRDAX-494 N-Tag GFP[2] L10 Piezo1 EBPF2 was a gift from Gary Lewin (Addgene plasmid # 130057 ; http://n2t.net/addgene:130057 ; RRID:Addgene_130057)
